Addgene plasmid #124924: pTagGFP2-N SIN1 delta69-97
Purpose: For expression of a.a.69-97 deletion mutant of SIN1-GFP
Depositing lab: Jin Chen. Depositing organization: Vanderbilt University. Publication: Disruption of the Scaffolding Function of mLST8 Selectively Inhibits mTORC2 Assembly and Function and Suppresses mTORC2-Dependent Tumor Growth In Vivo. Hwang Y, Kim LC, Song W, Edwards DN, Cook RS, Chen J. Cancer Res. 2019 Jul 1;79(13):3178-3184. doi: 10.1158/0008-5472.CAN-18-3658. Epub 2019 May 13. PubMed 31085701.
Backbone
  Vector backbone: pTagGFP2-N
  Backbone manufacturer: Evrogen
  Vector type: Mammalian Expression
  Selectable markers: Neomycin (select with G418)
Growth in bacteria
  Bacterial resistance: Kanamycin, 50 μg/mL
  Growth temperature: 37°C
  Growth strain: DH5alpha
  Copy number: High Copy
Gene/Insert
  Gene/Insert name: MAPKAP1 (alt names: SIN1; mSIN1)
  Species: H. sapiens (human)
  Entrez Gene: MAPKAP1 (a.k.a. JC310, MIP1, SIN1, SIN1b, SIN1g)
  Tag / fusion protein: TagGFP2 (C terminal on backbone)
  Cloning method: Restriction Enzyme; 5′ cloning site HindIII (not destroyed); 3′ cloning site KpnI (not destroyed)
  Sequencing primers: 5′ CMV Forward; 3′ TagGFP-Rev, GCGCACGCTGAACTTGTGGC
Terms and licenses: Academic/Nonprofit Terms; Industry Terms: Not Available to Industry
How to cite: pTagGFP2-N SIN1 delta69-97 was a gift from Jin Chen (Addgene plasmid # 124924 ; http://n2t.net/addgene:124924 ; RRID:Addgene_124924)
