[The description below was written by a language model from this plasmid's Addgene catalogue record and pLannotate feature annotations shown in this document.]
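Description:
pTagGFP2-N SIN1 delta69-97 is a 6,196 bp mammalian expression plasmid built on the commercial pTagGFP2-N backbone. It encodes human MAPKAP1 (SIN1, a core subunit of the mTORC2 complex) lacking amino acids 69–97. The insert was cloned between the HindIII and KpnI sites of the multiple cloning site, both of which are retained. This places it upstream of the backbone's TagGFP2 coding sequence, so the mutant is expressed with this monomeric, mammalian codon-optimized green fluorescent protein at its C terminus. Transcription is driven by the human cytomegalovirus immediate early enhancer and promoter and terminated by an SV40 polyadenylation signal.

The plasmid is maintained at high copy in E. coli through a ColE1/pUC-type origin, and it also carries an f1 phage origin. A single Tn5 aminoglycoside phosphotransferase gene (NeoR/KanR) provides selection in both hosts. A bacterial bla-type promoter directs its expression for kanamycin resistance in bacteria. The adjacent SV40 enhancer/early promoter, paired with an HSV TK polyadenylation signal, drives it in mammalian cells for G418 selection of stable transfectants. The short large T antigen, ble and bGH poly(A) annotations are fragment matches rather than functional elements. The depositor-supplied and sequencing-derived records are the same length and show the same features, offset by only three bases.

The stated purpose is expression of the SIN1 deletion mutant as a GFP fusion. The associated publication concerns mTORC2 assembly and the scaffolding role of mLST8, which suggests use in comparing the mutant with wild-type SIN1 for complex formation, localization or signalling. The record does not state what function the deleted region serves.
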