Features (pLannotate 1.2.2; 16 found; start..end, strand, type, name):
     61..364     +  enhancer       CMV enhancer: human cytomegalovirus immediate early enhancer
    365..568     +  promoter       CMV promoter: human cytomegalovirus (CMV) immediate early promoter
    591..627     +  misc_feature   MCS (fragment): multiple cloning site
    634..2112    +  CDS            MAPKAP1 (fragment): SIN1_HUMAN - Also known as MIP1, SIN1. Experimental evidence at protein level: Swiss-Prot protein existence level 1. Subunit of mTORC2, which regulates cell growth and survival in response to hormonal signals. mTORC2 is activated by growth factors, but, in contrast to mTORC1, seems to be nutrient-insensitive. mTORC2 seems to function upstream of Rho GTPases to regulate the actin cytoskeleton, probably by activating one or more Rho-type guanine nucleotide exchange factors. mTORC2 promotes the serum-induced formation of stress-fibers or F-actin. mTORC2 plays a critical role in AKT1 'Ser-473' pho
   2112..2138    +  misc_feature   MCS (fragment): multiple cloning site
   2146..2862    +  CDS            TagGFP2: monomeric green fluorescent protein, also known as mTagGFP mammalian codon-optimized
   2878..2961    +  CDS            large T antigen (fragment): large T antigen from SV40 (simian virus 40)
   2984..3105    +  polyA_signal   SV40 poly(A) signal: SV40 polyadenylation signal
   3139..3567    -  rep_origin     f1 ori (sequence partly withheld): f1 bacteriophage origin of replication; arrow indicates direction of (+) strand synthesis
   3594..3698    +  promoter       AmpR promoter: bla
   3700..4057    +  promoter       SV40 promoter: SV40 enhancer and early promoter
   4092..4886    +  CDS            NeoR/KanR: aminoglycoside phosphotransferase from Tn5; aph(3')-II (or nptII); confers resistance to neomycin, kanamycin, and G418 (Geneticin®)
   4907..5059    +  CDS            ble (fragment): BLE_KLEPN - Experimental evidence at protein level: Swiss-Prot protein existence level 1. Binding protein with a strong affinity to the bleomycin family of antibiotics. Binds to CL990; an antimitotic-antibiotic compound. From Klebsiella pneumoniae.
   5118..5165    +  polyA_signal   HSV TK poly(A) signal: herpes simplex virus thymidine kinase polyadenylation signal (Cole and Stacy, 1985)
   5256..5272    -  polyA_signal   bGH poly(A) signal (fragment): bovine growth hormone polyadenylation signal
   5494..6082    +  rep_origin     ori: high-copy-number ColE1/pMB1/pBR322/pUC origin of replication
>Addgene plasmid #124924 | pTagGFP2-N SIN1 delta69-97 | depositor full sequence | sequence record 238755 | Full Sequence
TAGTTATTAATAGTAATCAATTACGGGGTCATTAGTTCATAGCCCATATATGGAGTTCCGCGTTACATAA
CTTACGGTAAATGGCCCGCCTGGCTGACCGCCCAACGACCCCCGCCCATTGACGTCAATAATGACGTATG
TTCCCATAGTAACGCCAATAGGGACTTTCCATTGACGTCAATGGGTGGAGTATTTACGGTAAACTGCCCA
CTTGGCAGTACATCAAGTGTATCATATGCCAAGTACGCCCCCTATTGACGTCAATGACGGTAAATGGCCC
GCCTGGCATTATGCCCAGTACATGACCTTATGGGACTTTCCTACTTGGCAGTACATCTACGTATTAGTCA
TCGCTATTACCATGGTGATGCGGTTTTGGCAGTACATCAATGGGCGTGGATAGCGGTTTGACTCACGGGG
ATTTCCAAGTCTCCACCCCATTGACGTCAATGGGAGTTTGTTTTGGCACCAAAATCAACGGGACTTTCCA
AAATGTCGTAACAACTCCGCCCCATTGACGCAAATGGGCGGTAGGCGTGTACGGTGGGAGGTCTATATAA
GCAGAGCTGGTTTAGTGAACCGTCAGATCCGCTAGCGCTACCGGACTCAGATCTCGAGCTCAAGCTTGCC
ACCATGGCCTTCTTGGACAATCCAACTATCATTCTAGCTCATATTCGACAGTCACATGTGACCAGTGATG
ACACGGGAATGTGTGAGATGGTTCTCATTGATCATGATGTTGACCTAGAGAAGATTCATCCTCCTTCAAT
GCCTGGAGACAGTGGGTCAGAAATTCAGGGAAGCAATGGTGAGACTCAGGGCTATGTATATGCTCAGCAA
AACCAGATCAAATGCAAAAATATTCAGTGGAAAGAAAGAAATTCTAAGCAATCAGCCCAGGAGTTAAAGT
CACTGTTTGAAAAAAAATCTCTCAAAGAGAAGCCTCCAATTTCTGGGAAGCAGTCGATATTATCTGTACG
CCTAGAACAGTGCCCTCTGCAGCTGAATAACCCTTTTAACGAGTATTCCAAATTTGATGGCAAGGGTCAT
GTAGGTACAACAGCAACCAAGAAGATCGATGTCTACCTCCCTCTGCACTCGAGCCAGGACAGACTGCTGC
CAATGACCGTGGTGACAATGGCCAGCGCCAGGGTGCAGGACCTGATCGGGCTCATCTGCTGGCAGTATAC
AAGCGAAGGACGGGAGCCGAAGCTCAATGACAATGTCAGTGCCTACTGCCTGCATATTGCTGAGGATGAT
GGGGAGGTGGACACCGATTTCCCCCCGCTGGATTCCAATGAGCCCATTCATAAGTTTGGCTTCAGTACTT
TGGCCCTGGTTGAAAAGTACTCATCTCCTGGTCTGACATCCAAAGAGTCACTCTTTGTTCGAATAAATGC
TGCTCATGGATTCTCCCTTATTCAGGTGGACAACACAAAGGTTACCATGAAGGAAATCTTACTGAAGGCA
GTGAAGCGAAGAAAAGGATCCCAGAAAGTTTCAGGCCCTCAGTACCGCCTGGAGAAGCAGAGCGAGCCCA
ATGTCGCCGTTGACCTGGACAGCACTTTGGAGAGCCAGAGCGCATGGGAGTTCTGCCTGGTCCGCGAGAA
CAGTTCAAGGGCAGACGGGGTTTTTGAGGAGGATTCGCAAATTGACATAGCCACAGTACAGGATATGCTT
AGCAGCCACCATTACAAGTCATTCAAAGTCAGCATGATCCACAGACTGCGATTCACAACCGACGTACAGC
TAGGTATCTCTGGAGACAAAGTAGAGATAGACCCTGTTACGAATCAGAAAGCCAGCACTAAGTTTTGGAT
TAAGCAGAAACCCATCTCAATCGATTCCGACCTGCTCTGTGCCTGTGACCTTGCTGAAGAGAAAAGCCCC
AGTCACGCAATATTTAAACTCACGTATCTAAGCAATCACGACTATAAACACCTCTACTTTGAATCGGACG
CTGCTACCGTCAATGAAATTGTGCTCAAGGTTAACTACATCCTGGAATCGCGAGCTAGCACTGCCCGGGC
TGACTACTTTGCTCAAAAACAAAGAAAACTGAACAGACGTACGAGCTTCAGCTTCCAGAAGGAGAAGAAA
TCCGGGCAGCAGGTACCGCGGGCCCGGGATCCACCGGTCGCCACCATGAGCGGGGGCGAGGAGCTGTTCG
CCGGCATCGTGCCCGTGCTGATCGAGCTGGACGGCGACGTGCACGGCCACAAGTTCAGCGTGCGCGGCGA
GGGCGAGGGCGACGCCGACTACGGCAAGCTGGAGATCAAGTTCATCTGCACCACCGGCAAGCTGCCCGTG
CCCTGGCCCACCCTGGTGACCACCCTCTGCTACGGCATCCAGTGCTTCGCCCGCTACCCCGAGCACATGA
AGATGAACGACTTCTTCAAGAGCGCCATGCCCGAGGGCTACATCCAGGAGCGCACCATCCAGTTCCAGGA
CGACGGCAAGTACAAGACCCGCGGCGAGGTGAAGTTCGAGGGCGACACCCTGGTGAACCGCATCGAGCTG
AAGGGCAAGGACTTCAAGGAGGACGGCAACATCCTGGGCCACAAGCTGGAGTACAGCTTCAACAGCCACA
ACGTGTACATCCGCCCCGACAAGGCCAACAACGGCCTGGAGGCTAACTTCAAGACCCGCCACAACATCGA
GGGCGGCGGCGTGCAGCTGGCCGACCACTACCAGACCAACGTGCCCCTGGGCGACGGCCCCGTGCTGATC
CCCATCAACCACTACCTGAGCACTCAGACCAAGATCAGCAAGGACCGCAACGAGGCCCGCGACCACATGG
TGCTCCTGGAGTCCTTCAGCGCCTGCTGCCACACCCACGGCATGGACGAGCTGTACAGGTAAGCGGCCGC
GACTCTAGATCATAATCAGCCATACCACATTTGTAGAGGTTTTACTTGCTTTAAAAAACCTCCCACACCT
CCCCCTGAACCTGAAACATAAAATGAATGCAATTGTTGTTGTTAACTTGTTTATTGCAGCTTATAATGGT
TACAAATAAAGCAATAGCATCACAAATTTCACAAATAAAGCATTTTTTTCACTGCATTCTAGTTGTGGTT
TGTCCAAACTCATCAATGTATCTTAAGGCGTAAATTGTAAGCGTTAATATTTTGTTAAAATTCGCGTTAA
ATTTTTGTTAAATCAGCTCATTTTTTAACCAATAGGCCGAAATCGGCAAAATCCCTTATAAATCAAAAGA
ATAGACCGAGATAGGGT
[37 nt withheld, positions 3238-3274]
AAAGAACGTGGACTCCAACGTCAAAGG
[49 nt withheld, positions 3302-3350]
T
[91 nt withheld, positions 3352-3442]
G
[124 nt withheld, positions 3444-3567]
CAGGTGGCACTTTTCGGGGAAATGTGCGCGGAACCCCTATTTGTTTATTTTTCTAAATACATTCAAATAT
GTATCCGCTCATGAGACAATAACCCTGATAAATGCTTCAATAATATTGAAAAAGGAAGAGTCCTGAGGCG
GAAAGAACCAGCTGTGGAATGTGTGTCAGTTAGGGTGTGGAAAGTCCCCAGGCTCCCCAGCAGGCAGAAG
TATGCAAAGCATGCATCTCAATTAGTCAGCAACCAGGTGTGGAAAGTCCCCAGGCTCCCCAGCAGGCAGA
AGTATGCAAAGCATGCATCTCAATTAGTCAGCAACCATAGTCCCGCCCCTAACTCCGCCCATCCCGCCCC
TAACTCCGCCCAGTTCCGCCCATTCTCCGCCCCATGGCTGACTAATTTTTTTTATTTATGCAGAGGCCGA
GGCCGCCTCGGCCTCTGAGCTATTCCAGAAGTAGTGAGGAGGCTTTTTTGGAGGCCTAGGCTTTTGCAAA
GATCGATCAAGAGACAGGATGAGGATCGTTTCGCATGATTGAACAAGATGGATTGCACGCAGGTTCTCCG
GCCGCTTGGGTGGAGAGGCTATTCGGCTATGACTGGGCACAACAGACAATCGGCTGCTCTGATGCCGCCG
TGTTCCGGCTGTCAGCGCAGGGGCGCCCGGTTCTTTTTGTCAAGACCGACCTGTCCGGTGCCCTGAATGA
ACTGCAAGACGAGGCAGCGCGGCTATCGTGGCTGGCCACGACGGGCGTTCCTTGCGCAGCTGTGCTCGAC
GTTGTCACTGAAGCGGGAAGGGACTGGCTGCTATTGGGCGAAGTGCCGGGGCAGGATCTCCTGTCATCTC
ACCTTGCTCCTGCCGAGAAAGTATCCATCATGGCTGATGCAATGCGGCGGCTGCATACGCTTGATCCGGC
TACCTGCCCATTCGACCACCAAGCGAAACATCGCATCGAGCGAGCACGTACTCGGATGGAAGCCGGTCTT
GTCGATCAGGATGATCTGGACGAAGAGCATCAGGGGCTCGCGCCAGCCGAACTGTTCGCCAGGCTCAAGG
CGAGCATGCCCGACGGCGAGGATCTCGTCGTGACCCATGGCGATGCCTGCTTGCCGAATATCATGGTGGA
AAATGGCCGCTTTTCTGGATTCATCGACTGTGGCCGGCTGGGTGTGGCGGACCGCTATCAGGACATAGCG
TTGGCTACCCGTGATATTGCTGAAGAGCTTGGCGGCGAATGGGCTGACCGCTTCCTCGTGCTTTACGGTA
TCGCCGCTCCCGATTCGCAGCGCATCGCCTTCTATCGCCTTCTTGACGAGTTCTTCTGAGCGGGACTCTG
GGGTTCGAAATGACCGACCAAGCGACGCCCAACCTGCCATCACGAGATTTCGATTCCACCGCCGCCTTCT
ATGAAAGGTTGGGCTTCGGAATCGTTTTCCGGGACGCCGGCTGGATGATCCTCCAGCGCGGGGATCTCAT
GCTGGAGTTCTTCGCCCACCCTAGGGGGAGGCTAACTGAAACACGGAAGGAGACAATACCGGAAGGAACC
CGCGCTATGACGGCAATAAAAAGACAGAATAAAACGCACGGTGTTGGGTCGTTTGTTCATAAACGCGGGG
TTCGGTCCCAGGGCTGGCACTCTGTCGATACCCCACCGAGACCCCATTGGGGCCAATACGCCCGCGTTTC
TTCCTTTTCCCCACCCCACCCCCCAAGTTCGGGTGAAGGCCCAGGGCTCGCAGCCAACGTCGGGGCGGCA
GGCCCTGCCATAGCCTCAGGTTACTCATATATACTTTAGATTGATTTAAAACTTCATTTTTAATTTAAAA
GGATCTAGGTGAAGATCCTTTTTGATAATCTCATGACCAAAATCCCTTAACGTGAGTTTTCGTTCCACTG
AGCGTCAGACCCCGTAGAAAAGATCAAAGGATCTTCTTGAGATCCTTTTTTTCTGCGCGTAATCTGCTGC
TTGCAAACAAAAAAACCACCGCTACCAGCGGTGGTTTGTTTGCCGGATCAAGAGCTACCAACTCTTTTTC
CGAAGGTAACTGGCTTCAGCAGAGCGCAGATACCAAATACTGTCCTTCTAGTGTAGCCGTAGTTAGGCCA
CCACTTCAAGAACTCTGTAGCACCGCCTACATACCTCGCTCTGCTAATCCTGTTACCAGTGGCTGCTGCC
AGTGGCGATAAGTCGTGTCTTACCGGGTTGGACTCAAGACGATAGTTACCGGATAAGGCGCAGCGGTCGG
GCTGAACGGGGGGTTCGTGCACACAGCCCAGCTTGGAGCGAACGACCTACACCGAACTGAGATACCTACA
GCGTGAGCTATGAGAAAGCGCCACGCTTCCCGAAGGGAGAAAGGCGGACAGGTATCCGGTAAGCGGCAGG
GTCGGAACAGGAGAGCGCACGAGGGAGCTTCCAGGGGGAAACGCCTGGTATCTTTATAGTCCTGTCGGGT
TTCGCCACCTCTGACTTGAGCGTCGATTTTTGTGATGCTCGTCAGGGGGGCGGAGCCTATGGAAAAACGC
CAGCAACGCGGCCTTTTTACGGTTCCTGGCCTTTTGCTGGCCTTTTGCTCACATGTTCTTTCCTGCGTTA
TCCCCTGATTCTGTGGATAACCGTATTACCGCCATGCAT
