Features (pLannotate 1.2.2; 16 found; start..end, strand, type, name):
     64..367     +  enhancer       CMV enhancer: human cytomegalovirus immediate early enhancer
    368..571     +  promoter       CMV promoter: human cytomegalovirus (CMV) immediate early promoter
    594..630     +  misc_feature   MCS (fragment): multiple cloning site
    637..2115    +  CDS            MAPKAP1 (fragment): SIN1_HUMAN - Also known as MIP1, SIN1. Experimental evidence at protein level: Swiss-Prot protein existence level 1. Subunit of mTORC2, which regulates cell growth and survival in response to hormonal signals. mTORC2 is activated by growth factors, but, in contrast to mTORC1, seems to be nutrient-insensitive. mTORC2 seems to function upstream of Rho GTPases to regulate the actin cytoskeleton, probably by activating one or more Rho-type guanine nucleotide exchange factors. mTORC2 promotes the serum-induced formation of stress-fibers or F-actin. mTORC2 plays a critical role in AKT1 'Ser-473' pho
   2115..2141    +  misc_feature   MCS (fragment): multiple cloning site
   2149..2865    +  CDS            TagGFP2: monomeric green fluorescent protein, also known as mTagGFP mammalian codon-optimized
   2881..2964    +  CDS            large T antigen (fragment): large T antigen from SV40 (simian virus 40)
   2987..3108    +  polyA_signal   SV40 poly(A) signal: SV40 polyadenylation signal
   3142..3570    -  rep_origin     f1 ori (sequence partly withheld): f1 bacteriophage origin of replication; arrow indicates direction of (+) strand synthesis
   3597..3701    +  promoter       AmpR promoter: bla
   3703..4060    +  promoter       SV40 promoter: SV40 enhancer and early promoter
   4095..4889    +  CDS            NeoR/KanR: aminoglycoside phosphotransferase from Tn5; aph(3')-II (or nptII); confers resistance to neomycin, kanamycin, and G418 (Geneticin®)
   4910..5062    +  CDS            ble (fragment): BLE_KLEPN - Experimental evidence at protein level: Swiss-Prot protein existence level 1. Binding protein with a strong affinity to the bleomycin family of antibiotics. Binds to CL990; an antimitotic-antibiotic compound. From Klebsiella pneumoniae.
   5121..5168    +  polyA_signal   HSV TK poly(A) signal: herpes simplex virus thymidine kinase polyadenylation signal (Cole and Stacy, 1985)
   5259..5275    -  polyA_signal   bGH poly(A) signal (fragment): bovine growth hormone polyadenylation signal
   5497..6085    +  rep_origin     ori: high-copy-number ColE1/pMB1/pBR322/pUC origin of replication
>Addgene plasmid #124924 | pTagGFP2-N SIN1 delta69-97 | addgene full sequence | sequence record 244588 | Addgene NGS Result
CATTAGTTATTAATAGTAATCAATTACGGGGTCATTAGTTCATAGCCCATATATGGAGTTCCGCGTTACA
TAACTTACGGTAAATGGCCCGCCTGGCTGACCGCCCAACGACCCCCGCCCATTGACGTCAATAATGACGT
ATGTTCCCATAGTAACGCCAATAGGGACTTTCCATTGACGTCAATGGGTGGAGTATTTACGGTAAACTGC
CCACTTGGCAGTACATCAAGTGTATCATATGCCAAGTACGCCCCCTATTGACGTCAATGACGGTAAATGG
CCCGCCTGGCATTATGCCCAGTACATGACCTTATGGGACTTTCCTACTTGGCAGTACATCTACGTATTAG
TCATCGCTATTACCATGGTGATGCGGTTTTGGCAGTACATCAATGGGCGTGGATAGCGGTTTGACTCACG
GGGATTTCCAAGTCTCCACCCCATTGACGTCAATGGGAGTTTGTTTTGGCACCAAAATCAACGGGACTTT
CCAAAATGTCGTAACAACTCCGCCCCATTGACGCAAATGGGCGGTAGGCGTGTACGGTGGGAGGTCTATA
TAAGCAGAGCTGGTTTAGTGAACCGTCAGATCCGCTAGCGCTACCGGACTCAGATCTCGAGCTCAAGCTT
GCCACCATGGCCTTCTTGGACAATCCAACTATCATTCTAGCTCATATTCGACAGTCACATGTGACCAGTG
ATGACACGGGAATGTGTGAGATGGTTCTCATTGATCATGATGTTGACCTAGAGAAGATTCATCCTCCTTC
AATGCCTGGAGACAGTGGGTCAGAAATTCAGGGAAGCAATGGTGAGACTCAGGGCTATGTATATGCTCAG
CAAAACCAGATCAAATGCAAAAATATTCAGTGGAAAGAAAGAAATTCTAAGCAATCAGCCCAGGAGTTAA
AGTCACTGTTTGAAAAAAAATCTCTCAAAGAGAAGCCTCCAATTTCTGGGAAGCAGTCGATATTATCTGT
ACGCCTAGAACAGTGCCCTCTGCAGCTGAATAACCCTTTTAACGAGTATTCCAAATTTGATGGCAAGGGT
CATGTAGGTACAACAGCAACCAAGAAGATCGATGTCTACCTCCCTCTGCACTCGAGCCAGGACAGACTGC
TGCCAATGACCGTGGTGACAATGGCCAGCGCCAGGGTGCAGGACCTGATCGGGCTCATCTGCTGGCAGTA
TACAAGCGAAGGACGGGAGCCGAAGCTCAATGACAATGTCAGTGCCTACTGCCTGCATATTGCTGAGGAT
GATGGGGAGGTGGACACCGATTTCCCCCCGCTGGATTCCAATGAGCCCATTCATAAGTTTGGCTTCAGTA
CTTTGGCCCTGGTTGAAAAGTACTCATCTCCTGGTCTGACATCCAAAGAGTCACTCTTTGTTCGAATAAA
TGCTGCTCATGGATTCTCCCTTATTCAGGTGGACAACACAAAGGTTACCATGAAGGAAATCTTACTGAAG
GCAGTGAAGCGAAGAAAAGGATCCCAGAAAGTTTCAGGCCCTCAGTACCGCCTGGAGAAGCAGAGCGAGC
CCAATGTCGCCGTTGACCTGGACAGCACTTTGGAGAGCCAGAGCGCATGGGAGTTCTGCCTGGTCCGCGA
GAACAGTTCAAGGGCAGACGGGGTTTTTGAGGAGGATTCGCAAATTGACATAGCCACAGTACAGGATATG
CTTAGCAGCCACCATTACAAGTCATTCAAAGTCAGCATGATCCACAGACTGCGATTCACAACCGACGTAC
AGCTAGGTATCTCTGGAGACAAAGTAGAGATAGACCCTGTTACGAATCAGAAAGCCAGCACTAAGTTTTG
GATTAAGCAGAAACCCATCTCAATCGATTCCGACCTGCTCTGTGCCTGTGACCTTGCTGAAGAGAAAAGC
CCCAGTCACGCAATATTTAAACTCACGTATCTAAGCAATCACGACTATAAACACCTCTACTTTGAATCGG
ACGCTGCTACCGTCAATGAAATTGTGCTCAAGGTTAACTACATCCTGGAATCGCGAGCTAGCACTGCCCG
GGCTGACTACTTTGCTCAAAAACAAAGAAAACTGAACAGACGTACGAGCTTCAGCTTCCAGAAGGAGAAG
AAATCCGGGCAGCAGGTACCGCGGGCCCGGGATCCACCGGTCGCCACCATGAGCGGGGGCGAGGAGCTGT
TCGCCGGCATCGTGCCCGTGCTGATCGAGCTGGACGGCGACGTGCACGGCCACAAGTTCAGCGTGCGCGG
CGAGGGCGAGGGCGACGCCGACTACGGCAAGCTGGAGATCAAGTTCATCTGCACCACCGGCAAGCTGCCC
GTGCCCTGGCCCACCCTGGTGACCACCCTCTGCTACGGCATCCAGTGCTTCGCCCGCTACCCCGAGCACA
TGAAGATGAACGACTTCTTCAAGAGCGCCATGCCCGAGGGCTACATCCAGGAGCGCACCATCCAGTTCCA
GGACGACGGCAAGTACAAGACCCGCGGCGAGGTGAAGTTCGAGGGCGACACCCTGGTGAACCGCATCGAG
CTGAAGGGCAAGGACTTCAAGGAGGACGGCAACATCCTGGGCCACAAGCTGGAGTACAGCTTCAACAGCC
ACAACGTGTACATCCGCCCCGACAAGGCCAACAACGGCCTGGAGGCTAACTTCAAGACCCGCCACAACAT
CGAGGGCGGCGGCGTGCAGCTGGCCGACCACTACCAGACCAACGTGCCCCTGGGCGACGGCCCCGTGCTG
ATCCCCATCAACCACTACCTGAGCACTCAGACCAAGATCAGCAAGGACCGCAACGAGGCCCGCGACCACA
TGGTGCTCCTGGAGTCCTTCAGCGCCTGCTGCCACACCCACGGCATGGACGAGCTGTACAGGTAAGCGGC
CGCGACTCTAGATCATAATCAGCCATACCACATTTGTAGAGGTTTTACTTGCTTTAAAAAACCTCCCACA
CCTCCCCCTGAACCTGAAACATAAAATGAATGCAATTGTTGTTGTTAACTTGTTTATTGCAGCTTATAAT
GGTTACAAATAAAGCAATAGCATCACAAATTTCACAAATAAAGCATTTTTTTCACTGCATTCTAGTTGTG
GTTTGTCCAAACTCATCAATGTATCTTAAGGCGTAAATTGTAAGCGTTAATATTTTGTTAAAATTCGCGT
TAAATTTTTGTTAAATCAGCTCATTTTTTAACCAATAGGCCGAAATCGGCAAAATCCCTTATAAATCAAA
AGAATAGACCGAGATAGGGT
[37 nt withheld, positions 3241-3277]
AAAGAACGTGGACTCCAACGTCAAAGG
[49 nt withheld, positions 3305-3353]
T
[91 nt withheld, positions 3355-3445]
G
[124 nt withheld, positions 3447-3570]
CAGGTGGCACTTTTCGGGGAAATGTGCGCGGAACCCCTATTTGTTTATTTTTCTAAATACATTCAAATAT
GTATCCGCTCATGAGACAATAACCCTGATAAATGCTTCAATAATATTGAAAAAGGAAGAGTCCTGAGGCG
GAAAGAACCAGCTGTGGAATGTGTGTCAGTTAGGGTGTGGAAAGTCCCCAGGCTCCCCAGCAGGCAGAAG
TATGCAAAGCATGCATCTCAATTAGTCAGCAACCAGGTGTGGAAAGTCCCCAGGCTCCCCAGCAGGCAGA
AGTATGCAAAGCATGCATCTCAATTAGTCAGCAACCATAGTCCCGCCCCTAACTCCGCCCATCCCGCCCC
TAACTCCGCCCAGTTCCGCCCATTCTCCGCCCCATGGCTGACTAATTTTTTTTATTTATGCAGAGGCCGA
GGCCGCCTCGGCCTCTGAGCTATTCCAGAAGTAGTGAGGAGGCTTTTTTGGAGGCCTAGGCTTTTGCAAA
GATCGATCAAGAGACAGGATGAGGATCGTTTCGCATGATTGAACAAGATGGATTGCACGCAGGTTCTCCG
GCCGCTTGGGTGGAGAGGCTATTCGGCTATGACTGGGCACAACAGACAATCGGCTGCTCTGATGCCGCCG
TGTTCCGGCTGTCAGCGCAGGGGCGCCCGGTTCTTTTTGTCAAGACCGACCTGTCCGGTGCCCTGAATGA
ACTGCAAGACGAGGCAGCGCGGCTATCGTGGCTGGCCACGACGGGCGTTCCTTGCGCAGCTGTGCTCGAC
GTTGTCACTGAAGCGGGAAGGGACTGGCTGCTATTGGGCGAAGTGCCGGGGCAGGATCTCCTGTCATCTC
ACCTTGCTCCTGCCGAGAAAGTATCCATCATGGCTGATGCAATGCGGCGGCTGCATACGCTTGATCCGGC
TACCTGCCCATTCGACCACCAAGCGAAACATCGCATCGAGCGAGCACGTACTCGGATGGAAGCCGGTCTT
GTCGATCAGGATGATCTGGACGAAGAGCATCAGGGGCTCGCGCCAGCCGAACTGTTCGCCAGGCTCAAGG
CGAGCATGCCCGACGGCGAGGATCTCGTCGTGACCCATGGCGATGCCTGCTTGCCGAATATCATGGTGGA
AAATGGCCGCTTTTCTGGATTCATCGACTGTGGCCGGCTGGGTGTGGCGGACCGCTATCAGGACATAGCG
TTGGCTACCCGTGATATTGCTGAAGAGCTTGGCGGCGAATGGGCTGACCGCTTCCTCGTGCTTTACGGTA
TCGCCGCTCCCGATTCGCAGCGCATCGCCTTCTATCGCCTTCTTGACGAGTTCTTCTGAGCGGGACTCTG
GGGTTCGAAATGACCGACCAAGCGACGCCCAACCTGCCATCACGAGATTTCGATTCCACCGCCGCCTTCT
ATGAAAGGTTGGGCTTCGGAATCGTTTTCCGGGACGCCGGCTGGATGATCCTCCAGCGCGGGGATCTCAT
GCTGGAGTTCTTCGCCCACCCTAGGGGGAGGCTAACTGAAACACGGAAGGAGACAATACCGGAAGGAACC
CGCGCTATGACGGCAATAAAAAGACAGAATAAAACGCACGGTGTTGGGTCGTTTGTTCATAAACGCGGGG
TTCGGTCCCAGGGCTGGCACTCTGTCGATACCCCACCGAGACCCCATTGGGGCCAATACGCCCGCGTTTC
TTCCTTTTCCCCACCCCACCCCCCAAGTTCGGGTGAAGGCCCAGGGCTCGCAGCCAACGTCGGGGCGGCA
GGCCCTGCCATAGCCTCAGGTTACTCATATATACTTTAGATTGATTTAAAACTTCATTTTTAATTTAAAA
GGATCTAGGTGAAGATCCTTTTTGATAATCTCATGACCAAAATCCCTTAACGTGAGTTTTCGTTCCACTG
AGCGTCAGACCCCGTAGAAAAGATCAAAGGATCTTCTTGAGATCCTTTTTTTCTGCGCGTAATCTGCTGC
TTGCAAACAAAAAAACCACCGCTACCAGCGGTGGTTTGTTTGCCGGATCAAGAGCTACCAACTCTTTTTC
CGAAGGTAACTGGCTTCAGCAGAGCGCAGATACCAAATACTGTTCTTCTAGTGTAGCCGTAGTTAGGCCA
CCACTTCAAGAACTCTGTAGCACCGCCTACATACCTCGCTCTGCTAATCCTGTTACCAGTGGCTGCTGCC
AGTGGCGATAAGTCGTGTCTTACCGGGTTGGACTCAAGACGATAGTTACCGGATAAGGCGCAGCGGTCGG
GCTGAACGGGGGGTTCGTGCACACAGCCCAGCTTGGAGCGAACGACCTACACCGAACTGAGATACCTACA
GCGTGAGCTATGAGAAAGCGCCACGCTTCCCGAAGGGAGAAAGGCGGACAGGTATCCGGTAAGCGGCAGG
GTCGGAACAGGAGAGCGCACGAGGGAGCTTCCAGGGGGAAACGCCTGGTATCTTTATAGTCCTGTCGGGT
TTCGCCACCTCTGACTTGAGCGTCGATTTTTGTGATGCTCGTCAGGGGGGCGGAGCCTATGGAAAAACGC
CAGCAACGCGGCCTTTTTACGGTTCCTGGCCTTTTGCTGGCCTTTTGCTCACATGTTCTTTCCTGCGTTA
TCCCCTGATTCTGTGGATAACCGTATTACCGCCATG
